>Addgene plasmid #199348 | pTS95 pHAGE2 CMVtetO2 GFP-22xGS-TEV-MCS | addgene full sequence | sequence record 389895 | Addgene NGS Result
TTCACTCCCAAAGAAGACAAGATATCCTTGATCTGTGGATCTACCACACACAAGGCTACTTCCCTGATTA
GCAGAACTACACACCAGGGCCAGGGGTCAGATATCCACTGACCTTTGGATGGTGCTACAAGCTAGTACCA
GTTGAGCCAGATAAGGTAGAAGAGGCCAATAAAGGAGAGAACACCAGCTTGTTACACCCTGTGAGCCTGC
ATGGGATGGATGACCCGGAGAGAGAAGTGTTAGAGTGGAGGTTTGACAGCCGCCTAGCATTTCATCACGT
GGCCCGAGAGCTGCATCCGGAGTACTTCAAGAACTGCTGATATCGAGCTTGCTACAAGGGACTTTCCGCT
GGGGACTTTCCAGGGAGGCGTGGCCTGGGCGGGACTGGGGAGTGGCGAGCCCTCAGATCCTGCATATAAG
CAGCTGCTTTTTGCCTGTACTGGGTCTCTCTGGTTAGACCAGATCTGAGCCTGGGAGCTCTCTGGCTAAC
TAGGGAACCCACTGCTTAAGCCTCAATAAAGCTTGCCTTGAGTGCTTCAAGTAGTGTGTGCCCGTCTGTT
GTGTGACTCTGGTAACTAGAGATCCCTCAGACCCTTTTAGTCAGTGTGGAAAATCTCTAGCAGTGGCGCC
CGAACAGGGACTTGAAAGCGAAAGGGAAACCAGAGGAGCTCTCTCGACGCAGGACTCGGCTTGCTGAAGC
GCGCACGGCAAGAGGCGAGGGGCGGCGACTGGTGAGTACGCCAAAAATTTTGACTAGCGGAGGCTAGAAG
GAGAGAGATGGGTGCGAGAGCGTCAGTATTAAGCGGGGGAGAATTAGATCGCGATGGGAAAAAATTCGGT
TAAGGCCAGGGGGAAAGAAAAAATATAAATTAAAACATATAGTATGGGCAAGCAGGGAGCTAGAACGATT
CGCAGTTAATCCTGGCCTGTTAGAAACATCAGAAGGCTGTAGACAAATACTGGGACAGCTACAACCATCC
CTTCAGACAGGATCAGAAGAACTTAGATCATTATATAATACAGTAGCAACCCTCTATTGTGTGCATCAAA
GGATAGAGATAAAAGACACCAAGGAAGCTTTAGACAAGATAGAGGAAGAGCAAAACAAAAGTAAGACCAC
CGCACAGCAAGCGGCCGGCCGCTGATCTTCAGACCTGGAGGAGGAGATATGAGGGACAATTGGAGAAGTG
AATTATATAAATATAAAGTAGTAAAAATTGAACCATTAGGAGTAGCACCCACCAAGGCAAAGAGAAGAGT
GGTGCAGAGAGAAAAAAGAGCAGTGGGAATAGGAGCTTTGTTCCTTGGGTTCTTGGGAGCAGCAGGAAGC
ACTATGGGCGCAGCGTCAATGACGCTGACGGTACAGGCCAGACAATTATTGTCTGGTATAGTGCAGCAGC
AGAACAATTTGCTGAGGGCTATTGAGGCGCAACAGCATCTGTTGCAACTCACAGTCTGGGGCATCAAGCA
GCTCCAGGCAAGAATCCTGGCTGTGGAAAGATACCTAAAGGATCAACAGCTCCTGGGGATTTGGGGTTGC
TCTGGAAAACTCATTTGCACCACTGCTGTGCCTTGGAATGCTAGTTGGAGTAATAAATCTCTGGAACAGA
TTTGGAATCACACGACCTGGATGGAGTGGGACAGAGAAATTAACAATTACACAAGCTTAATACACTCCTT
AATTGAAGAATCGCAAAACCAGCAAGAAAAGAATGAACAAGAATTATTGGAATTAGATAAATGGGCAAGT
TTGTGGAATTGGTTTAACATAACAAATTGGCTGTGGTATATAAAATTATTCATAATGATAGTAGGAGGCT
TGGTAGGTTTAAGAATAGTTTTTGCTGTACTTTCTATAGTGAATAGAGTTAGGCAGGGATATTCACCATT
ATCGTTTCAGACCCACCTCCCAACCCCGAGGGGACCCGACAGGCCCGAAGGAATAGAAGAAGAAGGTGGA
GAGAGAGACAGAGACAGATCCATTCGATTAGTGAACGGATCTCGACGGTATCGCCGAATTCACAAATGGC
AGTATTCATCCACAATTTTAAAAGAAAAGGGGGGATTGGGGGGTACAGTGCAGGGGAAAGAATAGTAGAC
ATAATAGCAACAGACATACAAACTAAAGAATTACAAAAACAAATTACAAAAATTCAAAATTTTCGGGTTT
ATTACAGGGACAGCAGAGATCCAGTTTGGACGCGTTGACATTGATTATTGACTAGTTATTAATAGTAATC
AATTACGGGGTCATTAGTTCATAGCCCATATATGGAGTTCCGCGTTACATAACTTACGGTAAATGGCCCG
CCTGGCTGACCGCCCAACGACCCCCGCCCATTGACGTCAATAATGACGTATGTTCCCATAGTAACGCCAA
TAGGGACTTTCCATTGACGTCAATGGGTGGAGTATTTACGGTAAACTGCCCACTTGGCAGTACATCAAGT
GTATCATATGCCAAGTACGCCCCCTATTGACGTCAATGACGGTAAATGGCCCGCCTGGCATTATGCCCAG
TACATGACCTTATGGGACTTTCCTACTTGGCAGTACATCTACGTATTAGTCATCGCTATTACCATGGTGA
TGCGGTTTTGGCAGTACATCAATGGGCGTGGATAGCGGTTTGACTCACGGGGATTTCCAAGTCTCCACCC
CATTGACGTCAATGGGAGTTTGTTTTGGCACCAAAATCAACGGGACTTTCCAAAATGTCGTAACAACTCC
GCCCCATTGACGCAAATGGGCGGTAGGCGTGTACGGTGGGAGGTCTATATAAGCAGAGCTCTCCCTATCA
GTGATAGAGATCTCCCTATCAGTGATAGAGATCGTCGACGAGCTCGTTTAGTGAACCGTCAGATCGCCTG
GAGACGCCATCCACGCTGTTTTGACCTCCATAGAAGACACCGGGACCGATCCAGCCTCCGGCTAGAGCGG
CCGCCATGGTGTCTAAAGGTGAAGAACTTTTTACGGGTGTCGTCCCCATCCTGGTTGAATTGGACGGAGA
CGTGAATGGCCATAAATTTTCAGTGAGCGGTGAAGGAGAGGGAGACGCCACTTACGGTAAACTTACCTTG
AAATTTATCTGCACTACCGGGAAACTGCCCGTACCCTGGCCGACGCTCGTAACAACGCTTACCTACGGCG
TGCAATGTTTTAGCAGATACCCAGACCATATGAAGCAGCACGATTTTTTCAAGAGTGCAATGCCTGAGGG
GTACGTACAGGAAAGGACGATCTTTTTCAAAGACGATGGTAATTATAAAACGCGGGCTGAGGTTAAATTT
GAAGGAGACACGCTCGTGAATCGAATAGAGCTGAAGGGAATCGACTTCAAGGAAGACGGTAACATCCTGG
GCCATAAACTCGAATATAATTACAATTCACACAACGTCTATATCATGGCAGATAAACAGAAGAATGGCAT
CAAAGTCAATTTTAAGATCCGGCATAATATCGAGGACGGATCAGTACAGCTTGCCGACCATTACCAACAG
AATACACCGATAGGAGACGGTCCCGTCCTCTTGCCAGATAATCACTATTTGAGCACACAATCCGCTCTTT
CTAAAGATCCGAATGAAAAGCGCGATCATATGGTCTTGAAAGAGTTCGTCACTGCCGCCGGCATAACCGG
ATCTGGCAGTGGATCAGGATCTGGTAGTGGTTCTGGTAGCGGATCTGGAAGTGGCAGTGGATCTGGTAGC
GAGAATTTGTATTTTCAGGGTGGATCTTCTAGTGGATCCGGTTCTGCTAGCGGTTCAGGTTCTACCGGTG
GATCATCTAGATAACTCGAGTAATCAACCTCTGGATTACAAAATTTGTGAAAGATTGACTGGTATTCTTA
ACTATGTTGCTCCTTTTACGCTATGTGGATACGCTGCTTTAATGCCTTTGTATCATGCTATTGCTTCCCG
TATGGCTTTCATTTTCTCCTCCTTGTATAAATCCTGGTTGCTGTCTCTTTATGAGGAGTTGTGGCCCGTT
GTCAGGCAACGTGGCGTGGTGTGCACTGTGTTTGCTGACGCAACCCCCACTGGTTGGGGCATTGCCACCA
CCTGTCAGCTCCTTTCCGGGACTTTCGCTTTCCCCCTCCCTATTGCCACGGCGGAACTCATCGCCGCCTG
CCTTGCCCGCTGCTGGACAGGGGCTCGGCTGTTGGGCACTGACAATTCCGTGGTGTTGTTGGGGAAATCA
TCGTCCTTTCCTTGGCTGCTCGCCTGTGTTGCCACCTGGATTCTGCGCGGGACGTCCTTCTGCTACGTCC
CTTCGGCCCTCAATCCAGCGGACCTTCCTTCCCGCGGCCTGCTGCCGGCTCTGCGGCCTCTTCCGCGTCT
TCGCCTTCGCCCTCAGACGAGTCGGATCTCCCTTTGGGCCGCCTCCCCGCCTGGTACCTTTAAGACCAAT
GACTTACAAGGCAGCTGTAGATCTTAGCCACTTTTTAAAAGAAAAGGGGGGACTGGAAGGGCTAATTCAC
TCCCAACGAAGACAAGATCACCTGCAGGACAGGCGCGCCCTGCTTTTTGCTTGTACTGGGTCTCTCTGGT
TAGACCAGATCTGAGCCTGGGAGCTCTCTGGCTAACTAGGGAACCCACTGCTTAAGCCTCAATAAAGCTT
GCCTTGAGTGCTTCAAGTAGTGTGTGCCCGTCTGTTGTGTGACTCTGGTAACTAGAGATCCCTCAGACCC
TTTTAGTCAGTGTGGAAAATCTCTAGCACCCGGGCGATTAAGGAAAGGGCTAGATCATTCTTGAAGACGA
AAGGGCCTCGTGATACGCCTATTTTTATAGGTTAATGTCATGATAATAATGGTTTCTTAGACGTCAGGTG
GCACTTTTCGGGGAAATGTGCGCGGAACCCCTATTTGTTTATTTTTCTAAATACATTCAAATATGTATCC
GCTCATGAGACAATAACCCTGATAAATGCTTCAATAATATTGAAAAAGGAAGAGTATGAGTATTCAACAT
TTCCGTGTCGCCCTTATTCCCTTTTTTGCGGCATTTTGCCTTCCTGTTTTTGCTCACCCAGAAACGCTGG
TGAAAGTAAAAGATGCTGAAGATCAGTTGGGTGCACGAGTGGGTTACATCGAACTGGATCTCAACAGCGG
TAAGATCCTTGAGAGTTTTCGCCCCGAAGAACGTTTTCCAATGATGAGCACTTTTAAAGTTCTGCTATGT
GGCGCGGTATTATCCCGTGTTGACGCCGGGCAAGAGCAACTCGGTCGCCGCATACACTATTCTCAGAATG
ACTTGGTTGAGTACTCACCAGTCACAGAAAAGCATCTTACGGATGGCATGACAGTAAGAGAATTATGCAG
TGCTGCCATAACCATGAGTGATAACACTGCGGCCAACTTACTTCTGACAACGATCGGAGGACCGAAGGAG
CTAACCGCTTTTTTGCACAACATGGGGGATCATGTAACTCGCCTTGATCGTTGGGAACCGGAGCTGAATG
AAGCCATACCAAACGACGAGCGTGACACCACGATGCCTGTAGCAATGGCAACAACGTTGCGCAAACTATT
AACTGGCGAACTACTTACTCTAGCTTCCCGGCAACAATTAATAGACTGGATGGAGGCGGATAAAGTTGCA
GGACCACTTCTGCGCTCGGCCCTTCCGGCTGGCTGGTTTATTGCTGATAAATCTGGAGCCGGTGAGCGTG
GGTCTCGCGGTATCATTGCAGCACTGGGGCCAGATGGTAAGCCCTCCCGTATCGTAGTTATCTACACGAC
GGGGAGTCAGGCAACTATGGATGAACGAAATAGACAGATCGCTGAGATAGGTGCCTCACTGATTAAGCAT
TGGTAACTGTCAGACCAAGTTTACTCATATATACTTTAGATTGATTTAAAACTTCATTTTTAATTTAAAA
GGATCTAGGTGAAGATCCTTTTTGATAATCTCATGACCAAAATCCCTTAACGTGAGTTTTCGTTCCACTG
AGCGTCAGACCCCGTAGAAAAGATCAAAGGATCTTCTTGAGATCCTTTTTTTCTGCGCGTAATCTGCTGC
TTGCAAACAAAAAAACCACCGCTACCAGCGGTGGTTTGTTTGCCGGATCAAGAGCTACCAACTCTTTTTC
CGAAGGTAACTGGCTTCAGCAGAGCGCAGATACCAAATACTGTTCTTCTAGTGTAGCCGTAGTTAGGCCA
CCACTTCAAGAACTCTGTAGCACCGCCTACATACCTCGCTCTGCTAATCCTGTTACCAGTGGCTGCTGCC
AGTGGCGATAAGTCGTGTCTTACCGGGTTGGACTCAAGACGATAGTTACCGGATAAGGCGCAGCGGTCGG
GCTGAACGGGGGGTTCGTGCACACAGCCCAGCTTGGAGCGAACGACCTACACCGAACTGAGATACCTACA
GCGTGAGCTATGAGAAAGCGCCACGCTTCCCGAAGGGAGAAAGGCGGACAGGTATCCGGTAAGCGGCAGG
GTCGGAACAGGAGAGCGCACGAGGGAGCTTCCAGGGGGAAACGCCTGGTATCTTTATAGTCCTGTCGGGT
TTCGCCACCTCTGACTTGAGCGTCGATTTTTGTGATGCTCGTCAGGGGGGCGGAGCCTATGGAAAAACGC
CAGCAACGCGGCCTTTTTACGGTTCCTGGCCTTTTGCTGGCCTTTTGCTCACATGTTCTTTCCTGCGTTA
TCCCCTGATTCTGTGGATAACCGTATTACCGCCTTTGAGTGAGCTGATACCGCTCGCCGCAGCCGAACGA
CCGAGCGCAGCGAGTCAGTGAGCGAGGAAGCGGAAGAGCGCCCAATACGCAAACCGCCTCTCCCCGCGCG
TTGGCCGATTCATTAATGCAGCAAGCTCATGGCTGACTAATTTTTTTTATTTATGCAGAGGCCGAGGCCG
CCTCGGCCTCTGAGCTATTCCAGAAGTAGTGAGGAGGCTTTTTTGGAGGCCTAGGCTTTTGCAAAAAGCT
CCCCGTGGCACGACAGGTTTCCCGACTGGAAAGCGGGCAGTGAGCGCAACGCAATTAATGTGAGTTAGCT
CACTCATTAGGCACCCCAGGCTTTACACTTTATGCTTCCGGCTCGTATGTTGTGTGGAATTGTGAGCGGA
TAACAATTTCACACAGGAAACAGCTATGACATGATTACGAATTTCACAAATAAAGCATTTTTTTCACTGC
ATTCTAGTTGTGGTTTGTCCAAACTCATCAATGTATCTTATCATGTCTGGATCAACTGGATAACTCAAGC
TAACCAAAATCATCCCAAACTTCCCACCCCATACCCTATTACCACTGCCAATTACCTGTGGTTTCATTTA
CTCTAAACCTGTGATTCCTCTGAATTATTTTCATTTTAAAGAAATTGTATTTGTTAAATATGTACTACAA
ACTTAGTAGTTGGAAGGGCTAA
Features (pLannotate 1.2.2; 26 found; start..end, strand, type, name):
    365..622     +  LTR            5' LTR (truncated): truncated 5' long terminal repeat (LTR) from HIV-1
    669..794     +  misc_feature   HIV-1 Ψ: packaging signal of human immunodeficiency virus type 1
    778..1116    +  CDS            HIV-1 gag (fragment): gag protein from human immunodeficiency virus 1; gag
   1291..1524    +  misc_feature   RRE: The Rev response element (RRE) of HIV-1 allows for Rev-dependent mRNA export from the nucleus to the cytoplasm.
   1901..2001    +  CDS            Rev (fragment): human immunodeficiency virus 1 (HIV-1) Rev protein; rev; enhances nuclear export of unspliced and incompletely spliced viral mRNAs
   2046..2163    +  misc_feature   cPPT/CTS: central polypurine tract and central termination sequence of HIV-1
   2207..2586    +  enhancer       CMV enhancer: human cytomegalovirus immediate early enhancer
   2587..2790    +  promoter       CMV promoter: human cytomegalovirus (CMV) immediate early promoter
   2792..2811    +  promoter       PLtetO-1 promoter (fragment): modified phage lambda PL promoter with tet operator sites (Lutz and Bujard, 1997)
   2813..2832    +  promoter       PLtetO-1 promoter (fragment): modified phage lambda PL promoter with tet operator sites (Lutz and Bujard, 1997)
   2840..2873    +  promoter       TRE3GV promoter (fragment): 3rd-generation Tet-responsive promoter that can be activated by binding of Tet-On® 3G, optimized for retroviral and lentiviral vectors
   2952..3635    +  CDS            (3-F)Tyr-EGFP: (3-F)Tyr-EGFP is a basic (constitutively fluorescent) green fluorescent protein published in 2004, derived from Aequorea victoria.
   3802..4390    +  misc_feature   WPRE: woodchuck hepatitis virus posttranscriptional regulatory element
   4385..4495    +  CDS            nef (fragment): NEF_SIVS4 - Experimental evidence at protein level: Swiss-Prot protein existence level 1. Interferes with TCR signaling from the cell membrane. Interacts with CD247/TCRZ (TCR zeta chain) and exert potent down- regulation of cell surface TCR/CD3 complexes. From Simian immunodeficiency virus (isolate F236/smH4) (SIV-sm) (Simian immunodeficiency virus sooty mangabey monkey).
   4538..4718    +  LTR            5' LTR (truncated): truncated 5' long terminal repeat (LTR) from HIV-1
   4851..4955    +  promoter       AmpR promoter: bla
   4956..5816    +  CDS            AmpR: β-lactamase; bla; confers resistance to ampicillin, carbenicillin, and related antibiotics
   5987..6575    +  rep_origin     ori: high-copy-number ColE1/pMB1/pBR322/pUC origin of replication
   6758..6812    +  CDS            lacI (fragment): lac repressor; lacI; The lac repressor binds to the lac operator to inhibit transcription in E. coli. This inhibition can be relieved by adding lactose or isopropyl-β-D-thiogalactopyranoside (IPTG).
   6818..6911    +  rep_origin     SV40 ori (fragment): SV40 origin of replication
   6936..6973    +  CDS            lacI (fragment): lac repressor; lacI; The lac repressor binds to the lac operator to inhibit transcription in E. coli. This inhibition can be relieved by adding lactose or isopropyl-β-D-thiogalactopyranoside (IPTG).
   6986..7007    +  protein_bind   CAP binding site: CAP binding activates transcription in the presence of cAMP. E. coli catabolite activator protein
   7022..7052    +  promoter       lac promoter: promoter for the E. coli lac operon
   7060..7076    +  protein_bind   lac operator: The lac repressor binds to the lac operator to inhibit transcription in E. coli. This inhibition can be relieved by adding lactose or isopropyl-β-D-thiogalactopyranoside (IPTG). lac repressor encoded by lacI
   7110..7193    +  polyA_signal   SV40 poly(A) signal (fragment): SV40 polyadenylation signal
   7360..317     +  CDS            nef (fragment) (across the origin): NEF_HV1BR - Experimental evidence at protein level: Swiss-Prot protein existence level 1. Extracellular Nef protein targets CD4(+) T-lymphocytes for apoptosis by interacting with CXCR4 surface receptors (PubMed:14990729). From Human immunodeficiency virus type 1 group M subtype B (isolate BRU/LAI) (HIV-1).
