[The description below was written by a language model from this plasmid's Addgene catalogue record and pLannotate feature annotations shown in this document.]
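Description:
pTS95 pHAGE2 CMVtetO2 GFP-22xGS-TEV-MCS is an empty lentiviral transfer plasmid built on the pHAGE2 backbone (7,372 bp) for doxycycline-inducible expression of an N-terminally GFP-tagged protein in mammalian cells. It is maintained in E. coli through a high-copy ColE1/pUC-type origin and an ampicillin resistance gene (β-lactamase with its own promoter). No mammalian selection marker is annotated, so transduced cells would presumably be followed through the GFP tag itself. The viral portion carries the usual HIV-1-derived cis elements: a truncated 5' LTR, the Ψ packaging signal with an adjoining gag fragment, the Rev response element for Rev-dependent nuclear export of the genomic RNA, the cPPT/CTS, a WPRE to enhance transcript expression, and a truncated downstream LTR. Packaging functions are not encoded and must be provided in trans.

The expression cassette sits between the cPPT and the WPRE. A CMV enhancer and promoter is followed immediately by two short tet operator-like matches, which the annotation software labels as PLtetO-1 and TRE3GV fragments. This fits the CMVtetO2 design named in the title, in which a Tet repressor supplied by the host cell blocks transcription until doxycycline releases it. The promoter drives an EGFP open reading frame. According to the name and catalogue fields, EGFP is followed by a 22xGS flexible linker, a TEV protease cleavage site and a multiple cloning site, none of which is annotated separately in the feature table. A gene cloned in frame yields an EGFP-linker-TEV fusion. The associated publication describes nanobody-based purification of human protein complexes, which suggests GFP serves as the capture handle and TEV cleavage releases the target.
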