Addgene plasmid #199348: pTS95 pHAGE2 CMVtetO2 GFP-22xGS-TEV-MCS
Purpose: (Empty Backbone) Lentiviral transfer plasmid for doxycycline inducible expression of a N-terminally GFP-TEV-tagged protein in mammalian cells.
Depositing lab: Rebecca Voorhees. Depositing organization: California Institute of Technology. Publication: A nanobody-based strategy for rapid and scalable purification of human protein complexes. Stevens TA, Tomaleri GP, Hazu M, Wei S, Nguyen VN, DeKalb C, Voorhees RM, Pleiner T. Nat Protoc. 2024 Jan;19(1):127-158. doi: 10.1038/s41596-023-00904-w. Epub 2023 Nov 16. PubMed 37974029.
Backbone
  Vector backbone: pHAGE2
  Backbone size (bp): 7372
  Vector type: Mammalian Expression, Lentiviral
  Tag / fusion protein: EGFP-TEV (N terminal on insert)
Growth in bacteria
  Bacterial resistance: Ampicillin, 100 μg/mL
  Growth temperature: 37°C
  Growth strain: NEB Stable
  Copy number: High Copy
Gene/Insert
  Gene/Insert name: None
  Mutation: WT
  Tag / fusion protein: EGFP-TEV (N terminal on insert)
Terms and licenses: Academic/Nonprofit Terms; Industry Terms: Not Available to Industry
Depositor comments: Please visit https://www.biorxiv.org/content/10.1101/2023.03.09.531980v1 for bioRxiv preprint.
How to cite: pTS95 pHAGE2 CMVtetO2 GFP-22xGS-TEV-MCS was a gift from Rebecca Voorhees (Addgene plasmid # 199348 ; http://n2t.net/addgene:199348 ; RRID:Addgene_199348)
